>Addgene plasmid #157659 | Plas-gRNA-Z3EV | addgene full sequence | sequence record 309102 | Addgene NGS Result
GACGTCAGGTGGCACTTTTCGGGGAAATGTGCGCGGAACCCCTATTTGTTTATTTTTCTAAATACATTCA
AATATGTATCCGCTCATGAGACAATAACCCTGATAAATGCTTCAATAATATTGAAAAAGGAAGAGTATGA
GTATTCAACATTTCCGTGTCGCCCTTATTCCCTTTTTTGCGGCATTTTGCCTTCCTGTTTTTGCTCACCC
AGAAACGCTGGTGAAAGTAAAAGATGCTGAAGATCAGTTGGGTGCACGAGTGGGTTACATCGAACTGGAT
CTCAACAGCGGTAAGATCCTTGAGAGTTTTCGCCCCGAAGAACGTTTTCCAATGATGAGCACTTTTAAAG
TTCTGCTATGTGGCGCGGTATTATCCCGTATTGACGCCGGGCAAGAGCAACTCGGTCGCCGCATACACTA
TTCTCAGAATGACTTGGTTGAGTACTCACCAGTCACAGAAAAGCATCTTACGGATGGCATGACAGTAAGA
GAATTATGCAGTGCTGCCATAACCATGAGTGATAACACTGCGGCCAACTTACTTCTGACAACGATCGGAG
GACCGAAGGAGCTAACCGCTTTTTTGCACAACATGGGGGATCATGTAACTCGCCTTGATCGTTGGGAACC
GGAGCTGAATGAAGCCATACCAAACGACGAGCGTGACACCACGATGCCTGTAGCAATGGCAACAACGTTG
CGCAAACTATTAACTGGCGAACTACTTACTCTAGCTTCCCGGCAACAATTAATAGACTGGATGGAGGCGG
ATAAAGTTGCAGGACCACTTCTGCGCTCGGCCCTTCCGGCTGGCTGGTTTATTGCTGATAAATCTGGAGC
CGGTGAGCGTGGGTCTCGCGGTATCATTGCAGCACTGGGGCCAGATGGTAAGCCCTCCCGTATCGTAGTT
ATCTACACGACGGGGAGTCAGGCAACTATGGATGAACGAAATAGACAGATCGCTGAGATAGGTGCCTCAC
TGATTAAGCATTGGTAACTGTCAGACCAAGTTTACTCATATATACTTTAGATTGATTTAAAACTTCATTT
TTAATTTAAAAGGATCTAGGTGAAGATCCTTTTTGATAATCTCATGACCAAAATCCCTTAACGTGAGTTT
TCGTTCCACTGAGCGTCAGACCCCGTAGAAAAGATCAAAGGATCTTCTTGAGATCCTTTTTTTCTGCGCG
TAATCTGCTGCTTGCAAACAAAAAAACCACCGCTACCAGCGGTGGTTTGTTTGCCGGATCAAGAGCTACC
AACTCTTTTTCCGAAGGTAACTGGCTTCAGCAGAGCGCAGATACCAAATACTGTTCTTCTAGTGTAGCCG
TAGTTAGGCCACCACTTCAAGAACTCTGTAGCACCGCCTACATACCTCGCTCTGCTAATCCTGTTACCAG
TGGCTGCTGCCAGTGGCGATAAGTCGTGTCTTACCGGGTTGGACTCAAGACGATAGTTACCGGATAAGGC
GCAGCGGTCGGGCTGAACGGGGGGTTCGTGCACACAGCCCAGCTTGGAGCGAACGACCTACACCGAACTG
AGATACCTACAGCGTGAGCTATGAGAAAGCGCCACGCTTCCCGAAGGGAGAAAGGCGGACAGGTATCCGG
TAAGCGGCAGGGTCGGAACAGGAGAGCGCACGAGGGAGCTTCCAGGGGGAAACGCCTGGTATCTTTATAG
TCCTGTCGGGTTTCGCCACCTCTGACTTGAGCGTCGATTTTTGTGATGCTCGTCAGGGGGGCGGAGCCTA
TGGAAAAACGCCAGCAACGCGGCCTTTTTACGGTTCCTGGCCTTTTGCTGGCCTTTTGCTCACATGTTCT
TTCCTGCGTTATCCCCTGATTCTGTGGATAACCGTATTACCCGCGCCGCCTCTACCTTGCAGACCCATAT
AATATAATAACTAAATAAGTAAATAAGACACACGCGAGAACATATATACACAATTACAGTAACAATAACA
AGAGGACAGATACTACCAAAATGTGTGGGGAAGCGGGTAAGCTGCCACAGCAATTAATGCACAACATTTA
ACCTACATTCTTCCTTATCGGATCCTCAAAACCCTTAAAAACATATGCCTCACCCTAACATATTTTCCAA
TTAACCCTCAATATTTCTCTGTCACCCGGCCTCTATTTTCCATTTTCTTCTTTACCCGCCACGCGTTTTT
TTCTTTCAAATTTTTTTCTTCCTTCTTCTTTTTCTTCCACGTCCTCTTGCATAAATAAATAAACCGTTTT
GAAACCAAACTCGCCTCTCTCTCTCCTTTTTGAAATATTTTTGGGTTTGTTTGATCCTTTCCTTCCCAAT
CTCTCTTGTTTAATATATATTCATTTATATCACGCTCTCTTTTTATCTTCCTTTTTTTCCTCTCTCTTGT
ATTCTTCCTTCCCCTTTCTACTCAAACCAAGAAGAAAAAGAAAAGGTCAATCTTTGTTAAAGAATAGGAT
CTTCTACTACATCAGCTTTTAGATTTTTCACGCTTACTGCTTTTTTCTTCCCAAGATCGAAAATTTACTG
AATTAACAGGGCCCCCCCTCGAGGTCGACGGTATCGATAAGCTTGAAGCAAGCCTCCTGAAAGATGGGTA
CCCGCCCATATGCTTGCCCTGTCGAGTCCTGCGATCGCCGCTTTTCTCGCTCGGATGAGCTTACCCGCCA
TATCCGCATCCATACCGGTCAGAAGCCCTTCCAGTGTCGAATCTGCATGCGTAACTTCAGTCGTAGTGAC
CACCTTACCACCCACATCCGCACCCACACAGGCGAGAAGCCTTTTGCCTGTGACATTTGTGGGAGGAAGT
TTGCCAGGAGTGATGAACGCAAGAGGCATACCAAAATCCATACAGGTGGCGGAGGCACACCTGCAGCTGC
GTCGACTCTAGAGGATCCATCTGCTGGAGACATGAGAGCTGCCAACCTTTGGCCAAGCCCGCTCATGATC
AAACGCTCTAAGAAGAACAGCCTGGCCTTGTCCCTGACGGCCGACCAGATGGTCAGTGCCTTGTTGGATG
CTGAGCCCCCCATACTCTATTCCGAGTATGATCCTACCAGACCCTTCAGTGAAGCTTCGATGATGGGCTT
ACTGACCAACCTGGCAGACAGGGAGCTGGTTCACATGATCAACTGGGCGAAGAGGGTGCCAGGCTTTGTG
GATTTGACCCTCCATGATCAGGTCCACCTTCTAGAATGTGCCTGGCTAGAGATCCTGATGATTGGTCTCG
TCTGGCGCTCCATGGAGCACCCAGTGAAGCTACTGTTTGCTCCTAACTTGCTCTTGGACAGGAACCAGGG
AAAATGTGTAGAGGGCATGGTGGAGATCTTCGACATGCTGCTGGCTACATCATCTCGGTTCCGCATGATG
AATCTGCAGGGAGAGGAGTTTGTGTGCCTCAAATCTATTATTTTGCTTAATTCTGGAGTGTACACATTTC
TGTCCAGCACCCTGAAGTCTCTGGAAGAGAAGGACCATATCCACCGAGTCCTGGACAAGATCACAGACAC
TTTGATCCACCTGATGGCCAAGGCAGGCCTGACCCTGCAGCAGCAGCACCAGCGGCTGGCCCAGCTCCTC
CTCATCCTCTCCCACATCAGGCACATGAGTAACAAAGGCATGGAGCATCTGTACAGCATGAAGTGCAAGA
ACGTGGTGCCCCTCTATGACCTGCTGCTGGAGATGCTGGACGCCCACCGCCTACATGCGCCCACTAGCCG
TGGAGGGGCATCCGTGGAGGAGACGGACCAAAGCCACTTGGCCACTGCGGGCTCTACTTCATCGGAGCTC
CACTTAGACGGCGAGGACGTGGCGATGGCGCATGCCGACGCGCTAGACGATTTCGATCTGGACATGTTGG
GGGACGGGGATTCCCCGGGTCCGGGATTTACCCCCCACGACTCCGCCCCCTACGGCGCTCTGGATATGGC
CGACTTCGAGTTTGAGCAGATGTTTACCGATGCCCTTGGAATTGACGAGTACGGTGGGTAGGCAGTATAG
CGACCAGCATTCACATACGATTGACGCATGATATTACTTTCTGCGCACTTAACTTCGCATCTGGGCAGAT
GATGTCGAGGCGAAAAAAAATATAAATCACGCTAACATTTGATTAAAATAGAACAACTACAATATAAAAA
AACTATACAAATGACAAGTTCTTGAAAACAAGAATCTTTTTATTGTCAGTACTGATTAGGGGCAGGGCAT
GCTCATGTAGAGCGCCTGCTCGCCGTCCGAGGCGGTGCCGTCGTACAGGGCGGTGTCCAGGCCGCAGAGG
GTGAACCCCATCCGCCGGTACGCGTGGATCGCCGGTGCGTTGACGTTGGTGACCTCCAGCCAGAGGTGCC
CGGCGCCCCGCTCGCGGGCGAACTCCGTCGCGAGCCCCATCAACGCGCGCCCGACCCCGTGCCCCCGGTG
CTCCGGGGCGACCTCGATGTCCTCGACGGTCAGCCGGCGGTTCCAGCCGGAGTACGAGACGACCACGAAG
CCCGCCAGGTCGCCGTCGTCCCCGTACGCGACGAACGTCCGGGAGTCCGGGTCGCCGTCCTCCCCGTCGT
CCGATTCGTCGTCCGATTCGTCGTCGGGGAACACCTTGGTCAGGGGCGGGTCCACCGGCACCTCCCGCAG
GGTGAAGCCGTCCCCGGTGGCGGTGACGCGGAAGACGGTGTCGGTGGTGAAGGACCCATCCAGTGCCTCG
ATGGCCTCGGCGTCCCCCGGGACACTGGTGCGGTACCGGTAAGCCGTGTCGTCAAGAGTGGTACCCATGG
TTGTTTATGTTCGGATGTGATGTGAGAACTGTATCCTAGCAAGATTTTAAAAGGAAGTATATGAAAGAAG
AACCTCAGTGGCAAATCCTAACCTTTTATATTTCTCTACAGGGGCGCGGCGTGGGGACAATTCAACGCGT
CTGTGAGGGGAGCGTTTCCCTGCTCGCAGGTCTGCAGCGAGGAGCCGTAATTTTTGCTTCGCGCCGTGCG
GCCATCAAAATGTATGGATGCAAATGATTATACATGGGGATGTATGGGCTAAATGTACGGGCGACAGTCA
CATCATGCCCCTGAGCTGCGCACGTCAAGACTGTCAAGGAGGGTATTCTGGGCCTCCATGTCGGGCCGCA
AATTAAAGCCTTCTCAAGCAAGGTTTTCAGTATAATGTTACATGCGTACACGCGTCTGTACAGAAAAAAA
AGAAAAATTTGAAATATAAATAACGTTCTTAATACTAACATAACTATAAAAAAATAAATAGGGACCTAGA
CTTCAGGTTGTCTAACTCCTTCCTTTTCGGTTAGAGCGGATGTGGGGGAAGGGCGTGAATGTAAGCGTGA
CATAACTAATTACATGACTCGAGTTCCTAGGTCAGTGTCCCATTCGCCATGCCGAAGCATGTTGCCCAGC
CGGCGCCAGCGAGGAGGCTGGGACCATGCCGGCCAAAAGCACCGACTCGGTGCCACTTTTTCAAGTTGAT
AACGGACTAGCCTTATTTTAACTTGCTATTTCTAGCTCTAAAACTAGGATCCTACTGTATGTACGACGAG
CTTACTCGTTTCGTCCTCACGGACTCATCAGGTACATTTTTTTTTTTTTTTTTTTTTTTTTTTTTTTTTT
TTTTTTTTTTTCTATTTGTATAGTTCATCCATGCCATGTGTAATCCCAGCAGCTGTTACAAACTCAAGAA
GGACCATGTGGTCTCTCTTTTCGTTGGGATCTTTCGAAAGGGCAGATTGTGTGGACAGGTAATGGTTGTC
TGGTAAAAGGACAGGGCCATCGCCAATTGGAGTATTTTGTTGATAATGGTCTGCTAGTTGAACGCTTCCA
TCTTCAATGTTGTGTCTAATTTTGAAGTTAACTTTGATTCCATTCTTTTGTTTGTCTGCCATGATGTATA
CATTGTGTGAGTTATAGTTGTATTCCAATTTGTGTCCAAGAATGTTTCCATCTTCTTTAAAATCAATACC
TTTTAACTCGATTCTATTAACAAGGGTATCACCTTCAAACTTGACTTCAGCACGTGTCTTGTAGTTCCCG
TCATCTTTGAAAAATATAGTTCTTTCCTGTACATAACCTTCGGGCATGGCACTCTTGAAAAAGTCATGCC
GTTTCATATGATCTGGGTATCTTGAAAAGCATTGAACACCATAAGTGAAAGTAGTGACAAGTGTTGGCCA
TGGAACAGGTAGTTTTCCAGTAGTGCAAATAAATTTAAGGGTAAGTTTTCCGTATGTTGCATCACCTTCA
CCCTCTCCACTGACAGAAAATTTGTGCCCATTAACATCACCATCTAATTCAACAAGAATTGGGACAACTC
CAGTGAAAAGTTCTTCTCCTTTACTCACCATGGTACCTATAGTTTTTTCTCCTTGACGTTAAAGTATAGA
GGTATATTAACAATTTTTTGTTGATACTTTTATGACATTTGAATAAGAAGTAATACAAACTGAAAATGTT
GAAAGTATTAGTTAAAGTGGTTATGCAGCTTTTCCATTTATATATCTGTTAATAGATCAAAAATCATCGC
TTCGCTGATTAATTACCCCAGAAATAAGGCTAAAAAACTAATCGCATTATCATCCTATGGTTGTTAATTT
GATTCGTTAATTTGAAGGTTTGTGGGGCCAGGTTACTGCCAATTTTTCCTCTTCATAACCATAAAAGCTA
GTATTGTAGAATCTTTATTGTTCGGAGCAGTGCGGCGCGAGGCACATCTGCGTTTCAGGAACGCGACCGG
TGAAGACGAGGACGCACGGTCTAGACGCCCACGCACGCCCACGCCCGCCCACGCACGCCCACGCCCGCCC
ACGCACGCCCACGCGGCCGCACTTCAATATAGCAATGAGCAGTTAAGCGTATTACTGAAAGTTCCAAAGA
GAAGGTTTTTTTAGGCTAAGATAATGGGGCTCTTTACATTTCCACAACATATAAGTAAGATTAGATATGG
ATATGTATATGGATATGTATATGGTGGTAATGCCATGTAATATGATTATTAAACTTCTTTGCGTCCATCC
AAAAAAAAAGTAAGAATTTTTGAAAATTCAATATAAAGATCTGTTTAGCTTGCCTC
Features (pLannotate 1.2.2; 17 found; start..end, strand, type, name):
     32..136     +  promoter       AmpR promoter: bla
    137..997     +  CDS            AmpR: β-lactamase; bla; confers resistance to ampicillin, carbenicillin, and related antibiotics
   1168..1756    +  rep_origin     ori: high-copy-number ColE1/pMB1/pBR322/pUC origin of replication
   2529..2566    -  misc_feature   MCS (fragment): pBluescript multiple cloning site
   2593..2764    +  CDS            ZFHD1 (DNA binding domain) (fragment): composite human DNA-binding domain composed of domains from the transcription factors Zif268 and Oct-1 (Pomerantz et al., 1995)
   2871..2888    -  misc_feature   MCS (fragment): pUC18/19 multiple cloning site
   2893..3774    +  CDS            ERT2 (fragment): mutated ligand-binding domain of the human estrogen receptor (Feil et al., 1997)
   3775..3978    +  CDS            VP16 AD (fragment): transcriptional activation domain of herpes simplex virus protein VP16 (Triezenberg et al., 1988; Cousens et al., 1989); UL48
   3983..4180    -  terminator     TEF terminator: Ashbya gossypii TEF terminator
   4188..4752    -  CDS            NrsR (fragment): nourseothricin acetyltransferase; Streptomyces noursei nat1; confers resistance to nourseothricin
   4759..5102    -  promoter       TEF promoter: Ashbya gossypii TEF promoter
   5119..5337    -  terminator     CYC1 terminator (fragment): S. cerevisiae CYC1; transcription terminator for CYC1
   5429..5504    -  misc_RNA       gRNA scaffold: guide RNA scaffold for the Streptococcus pyogenes CRISPR/Cas9 system
   5538..5561    -  misc_RNA       sTRSV HHRz (fragment): hammerhead ribozyme from the tobacco ringspot virus satellite RNA (Khvorova et al., 2003)
   5612..6327    -  CDS            GFP (fragment): Aequoria victoria green fluorescent protein
   6349..6739    -  promoter       GAL1 promoter (fragment): S. cerevisiae GAL1; inducible promoter, regulated by Gal4
   6811..7022    -  promoter       GAL10 promoter (fragment): S. cerevisiae GAL10; inducible promoter, regulated by Gal4
