[The description below was written by a language model from this plasmid's Addgene catalogue record and pLannotate feature annotations shown in this document.]
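Description:
Plas-gRNA-Z3EV is an insert-storage plasmid built on the small pTPGI backbone. It replicates only in E. coli, using a high-copy ColE1/pUC-type origin and an ampicillin-resistance (β-lactamase) gene. The feature table shows no yeast origin or centromere, which fits the stated purpose: the roughly 5.2 kb insert is meant to be integrated into the Saccharomyces cerevisiae genome rather than maintained episomally. The catalogue lists a total size of 7,019 bp, whereas the sequenced record is 7,056 nt, a small discrepancy the record does not explain.

The insert has three modules. The first encodes the Z3EV synthetic transcription factor, annotated as a zinc-finger DNA-binding domain (Zif268-related), an estrogen receptor ligand-binding domain and the VP16 activation domain. In this type of fusion, estradiol binding allows the protein to activate its target promoter. The promoter driving Z3EV is not annotated in the table. The second module is a NatMX marker, nourseothricin acetyltransferase flanked by the Ashbya gossypii TEF promoter and terminator, which allows selection of yeast integrants. The third is a reporter cassette on the opposite strand. A promoter annotated as GAL1/GAL10-derived fragments, described in the record as Z3EV-controlled, drives GFP followed by a hammerhead ribozyme fragment, an S. pyogenes Cas9 guide RNA scaffold and the CYC1 terminator. The ribozyme presumably helps release the gRNA from the GFP transcript, so that a single estradiol-inducible mRNA yields both a fluorescent protein and a guide RNA. The guide's target is not stated.

The associated work concerns simultaneous quantification of mRNA and protein in single cells, and this construct serves there as an estradiol-responsive sensor.
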