Addgene plasmid #157659: Plas-gRNA-Z3EV
Purpose: GFP gene and gRNA under Z3EV expression control (estradiol sensor), with Z3EV transcription factor to insert in the genome.
Depositing lab: Frank Albert. Publication: Simultaneous quantification of mRNA and protein in single cells reveals post-transcriptional effects of genetic variation. Brion C, Lutz SM, Albert FW. Elife. 2020 Nov 16;9. pii: 60645. doi: 10.7554/eLife.60645. PubMed 33191917.
Backbone
  Vector backbone: pTPGI
  Backbone size w/o insert (bp): 1861
  Total vector size (bp): 7019
  Vector type: Insert storage (replicative in E. coli)
Growth in bacteria
  Bacterial resistance: Ampicillin, 100 μg/mL
  Growth temperature: 37°C
  Growth strain: DH5alpha
  Copy number: High Copy
Gene/Insert
  Gene/Insert name: GFP-gRNA NatMX Z3EV
  Species: S. cerevisiae (budding yeast)
  Insert size (bp): 5157
  Cloning method: Gibson Cloning
  Sequencing primers: 5′ NA; 3′ NA
Resource information
  A portion of this plasmid was derived from a plasmid made by: Scott McIsaac, https://www.ncbi.nlm.nih.gov/pmc/articles/PMC3575806/
Terms and licenses: Academic/Nonprofit Terms; Industry Terms: Not Available to Industry
How to cite: Plas-gRNA-Z3EV was a gift from Frank Albert (Addgene plasmid # 157659 ; http://n2t.net/addgene:157659 ; RRID:Addgene_157659)
